>Addgene plasmid #207114 | pYC-C | addgene full sequence | sequence record 414780 | Addgene NGS Result
AGCAAGCTGGAGACGTGGAGGAGAACCCTGGACCTATGGTGAGCAAGGGCGAGGAGGATAACATGGCCTC
TCTCCCAGCGACACATGAGTTACACATCTTTGGCTCCATCAACGGTGTGGACTTTGACATGGTGGGTCAG
GGCACCGGCAATCCAAATGATGGTTATGAGGAGTTAAACCTGAAGTCCACCAAGGGTGACCTCCAGTTCT
CCCCCTGGATTCTGGTCCCTCATATCGGGTATGGCTTCCATCAGTACCTGCCCTACCCTGACGGGATGTC
GCCTTTCCAGGCCGCCATGGTAGATGGCTCCGGATACCAAGTCCATCGCACAATGCAGTTTGAAGATGGT
GCCTCCCTTACTGTTAACTACCGCTACACCTACGAGGGAAGCCACATCAAAGGAGAGGCCCAGGTGAAGG
GGACTGGTTTCCCTGCTGACGGTCCTGTGATGACCAACTCGCTGACCGCTGCGGACTGGTGCAGGTCGAA
GAAGACTTACCCCAACGACAAAACCATCATCAGTACCTTTAAGTGGAGTTACACCACTGGAAATGGCAAG
CGCTACCGGAGCACTGCGCGGACCACCTACACCTTTGCCAAGCCAATGGCGGCTAACTATCTGAAGAACC
AGCCGATGTACGTGTTCCGTAAGACGGAGCTCAAGCACTCCAAGACCGAGCTCAACTTCAAGGAGTGGCA
AAAGGCCTTTACCGATGTGATGGGCATGGACGAGCTGTACAAGATAACTTCGTATAGCATACATTATACG
AAGTTATCTTGAGAATTCTAAGCTTCTCGAGCAATTGGTTTAAACAGATCCGAACCAGATAAGTGAAATC
TAGTTCCAAACTATTTTGTCATTTTTAATTTTCGTATTAGCTTACGACGCTACACCCAGTTCCCATCTAT
TTTGTCACTCTTCCCTAAATAATCCTTAAAAACTCCATTTCCACCCCTCCCAGTTCCCAACTATTTTGTC
CGCCCACAGCGGGGCATTTTTCTTCCTGTTATGTTTTTAATCAAACATCCTGCCAACTCCATGTGACAAA
CCGTCATCTTCGGCTACTTTTTCTCTGTCACAGAATGAAAATTTTTCTGTCATCTCTTCGTTATTAATGT
TTGTAATTGACTGAATATCAACGCTTATTTGCAGCCTGAATGGCGAATGGG
[124 nt withheld, positions 1172-1295]
C
[91 nt withheld, positions 1297-1387]
A
[49 nt withheld, positions 1389-1437]
CCTTTGACGTTGGAGTCCACGTTCTT
[37 nt withheld, positions 1464-1500]
ACCCTATCTCGGTCTATTCTTTTGATTTATAAGGGATTTTGCCGATTTCGGCCTATTGGTTAAAAAATGA
GCTGATTTAACAAAAATTTAACGCGAATTTTAACAAAATATTAACGCTTACAATTTAGGTGGCACTTTTC
GGGGAAATGTGCGCGGAACCCCTATTTGTTTATTTTTCTAAATACATTCAAATATGTATCCGCTCATGAG
ACAATAACCCTGATAAATGCTTCAATAATATTGAAAAAGGAAGAGTATGAGTATTCAACATTTCCGTGTC
GCCCTTATTCCCTTTTTTGCGGCATTTTGCCTTCCTGTTTTTGCTCACCCAGAAACGCTGGTGAAAGTAA
AAGATGCTGAAGATCAGTTGGGTGCACGAGTGGGTTACATCGAACTGGATCTCAACAGCGGTAAGATCCT
TGAGAGTTTTCGCCCCGAAGAACGTTTTCCAATGATGAGCACTTTTAAAGTTCTGCTATGTGGCGCGGTA
TTATCCCGTATTGACGCCGGGCAAGAGCAACTCGGTCGCCGCATACACTATTCTCAGAATGACTTGGTTG
AGTACTCACCAGTCACAGAAAAGCATCTTACGGATGGCATGACAGTAAGAGAATTATGCAGTGCTGCCAT
AACCATGAGTGATAACACTGCGGCCAACTTACTTCTGACAACGATCGGAGGACCGAAGGAGCTAACCGCT
TTTTTGCACAACATGGGGGATCATGTAACTCGCCTTGATCGTTGGGAACCGGAGCTGAATGAAGCCATAC
CAAACGACGAGCGTGACACCACGATGCCTGTAGCAATGGCAACAACGTTGCGCAAACTATTAACTGGCGA
ACTACTTACTCTAGCTTCCCGGCAACAATTAATAGACTGGATGGAGGCGGATAAAGTTGCAGGACCACTT
CTGCGCTCGGCCCTTCCGGCTGGCTGGTTTATTGCTGATAAATCTGGAGCCGGTGAGCGTGGGTCTCGCG
GTATCATTGCAGCACTGGGGCCAGATGGTAAGCCCTCCCGTATCGTAGTTATCTACACGACGGGGAGTCA
GGCAACTATGGATGAACGAAATAGACAGATCGCTGAGATAGGTGCCTCACTGATTAAGCATTGGTAACTG
TCAGACCAAGTTTACTCATATATACTTTAGATTGATTTAAAACTTCATTTTTAATTTAAAAGGATCTAGG
TGAAGATCCTTTTTGATAATCTCATGACCAAAATCCCTTAACGTGAGTTTTCGTTCCACTGAGCGTCAGA
CCCCGTAGAAAAGATCAAAGGATCTTCTTGAGATCCTTTTTTTCTGCGCGTAATCTGCTGCTTGCAAACA
AAAAAACCACCGCTACCAGCGGTGGTTTGTTTGCCGGATCAAGAGCTACCAACTCTTTTTCCGAAGGTAA
CTGGCTTCAGCAGAGCGCAGATACCAAATACTGTTCTTCTAGTGTAGCCGTAGTTAGGCCACCACTTCAA
GAACTCTGTAGCACCGCCTACATACCTCGCTCTGCTAATCCTGTTACCAGTGGCTGCTGCCAGTGGCGAT
AAGTCGTGTCTTACCGGGTTGGACTCAAGACGATAGTTACCGGATAAGGCGCAGCGGTCGGGCTGAACGG
GGGGTTCGTGCACACAGCCCAGCTTGGAGCGAACGACCTACACCGAACTGAGATACCTACAGCGTGAGCT
ATGAGAAAGCGCCACGCTTCCCGAAGGGAGAAAGGCGGACAGGTATCCGGTAAGCGGCAGGGTCGGAACA
GGAGAGCGCACGAGGGAGCTTCCAGGGGGAAACGCCTGGTATCTTTATAGTCCTGTCGGGTTTCGCCACC
TCTGACTTGAGCGTCGATTTTTGTGATGCTCGTCAGGGGGGCGGAGCCTATGGAAAAACGCCAGCAACGC
GGCCTTTTTACGGTTCCTGGCCTTTTGCTGGCCTTTTGCTCACATGTTCTTTCCTGCGTTATCCCCTGAT
TCTGTGGATAACCGTATTACCGCCTTTGAGTGAGCTGATACCGCTCGCCGCAGCCGAACGACCGAGCGCA
GCGAGTCAGTGAGCGAGGAAGCGGAAGAGCGCCTGATGCGGTATTTTCTCCTTACGCATCTGTGCGGTAT
TTCACACCGCATAGACCAGCCGCGTAACCTGGCAAAATCGGTTACGGTTGAGTAATAAATGGATGCCCTG
CGTAAGCGGGTGTGGGCGGACAATAAAGTCTTAAACTGAACAAAATAGATCTAAACTATGACAATAAAGT
CTTAAACTAGACAGAATAGTTGTAAACTGAAATCAGTCCAGTTATGCTGTGAAAAAGCATACTGGACTTT
TGTTATGGCTAAAGCAAACTCTTCATTTTCTGAAGTGCAAATTGCCCGTCGTATTAAAGAGGGGCGTGGC
CAAGGGCATGGTAAAGACTATATTCGCGGCGTTGTGACAATTTACCGAACAACTCGTTTAAACGCGGCCG
CTTTCGAATCTAGAATGTTGGTGCCGCGGGGCAGCGGTTCAGATTACAAAGACCATGACGGGGATTATAA
AGACCACGATATTGATTATAAAGACGACGATGACAAAGGTTCAGGATCCCGAGATCATATGGTGCTCCAC
GAATACGTGAATGCGGCAGGCATCACAGGTTCCCCGAGCCGCCTGGAAGAAGAACTGCGCCGCCGCCTGA
CCGAACCGGGTTCCTGGTCCCACCCCCAATTTGAAAAGGGTGGAGGAAGTGGAGGTGGTTCCGGAGGTAG
CGCGTGGAGTCACCCACAATTCGAGAAAGGGAGTGGAGCCACGAATTTCAGCCTGCTTAAGCAAGCCGGT
GACGTTGAAGAGAATCCAGGCCCCATGACAGAGTATAAACCAACGGTTCGGCTCGCAACTCGCGACGATG
TGCCCCGAGCAGTTAGGACTTTGGCCGCGGCGTTCGCAGACTATCCAGCGACGAGGCACACCGTAGATCC
GGATAGGCATATTGAACGGGTCACCGAGCTTCAGGAACTTTTTCTCACGAGAGTTGGCCTTGATATCGGA
AAGGTATGGGTAGCGGACGACGGGGCTGCTGTAGCGGTCTGGACCACGCCAGAATCAGTGGAAGCGGGGG
CGGTATTCGCAGAAATTGGTCCGAGGATGGCGGAGTTGTCCGGGTCTCGACTGGCTGCCCAGCAACAGAT
GGAGGGTCTTCTCGCTCCGCACCGACCAAAGGAACCGGCTTGGTTCCTGGCTACAGTTGGCGTTTCACCA
GATCACCAAGGTAAAGGACTTGGAAGCGCAGTCGTCCTTCCGGGGGTTGAGGCAGCGGAACGGGCAGGTG
TCCCCGCGTTCTTGGAGACCAGTGCTCCTAGGAACCTCCCTTTCTACGAGCGACTTGGGTTCACGGTCAC
AGCTGATGTAGAGGTTCCAGAGGGCCCCAGGACTTGGTGTATGACCAGGAAACCGGGTATAACTTCGTAT
AGCATACATTATACGAAGTTATCTGCTACTAACTTCAGCCTGCTGA
Features (pLannotate 1.2.2; 12 found; start..end, strand, type, name):
     36..743     +  CDS            mNeonGreen: mNeonGreen is a basic (constitutively fluorescent) green/yellow fluorescent protein published in 2013, derived from Branchiostoma lanceolatum. It is reported to be a very rapidly-maturing monomer with moderate acid sensitivity.
    744..777     +  protein_bind   loxP: Cre-mediated recombination occurs in the 8-bp core sequence (GCATACAT). Cre recombinase
    823..988     -  mobile_element Tn7L: mini-Tn7 element (left end of the Tn7 transposon) Tn7
   1151..1167    +  CDS            lacZα (fragment): LacZα fragment of β-galactosidase; lacZ fragment
   1172..1626    +  rep_origin     f1 ori (sequence partly withheld): f1 bacteriophage origin of replication; arrow indicates direction of (+) strand synthesis
   1652..1756    +  promoter       AmpR promoter: bla
   1757..2617    +  CDS            AmpR: β-lactamase; bla; confers resistance to ampicillin, carbenicillin, and related antibiotics
   2788..3376    +  rep_origin     ori: high-copy-number ColE1/pMB1/pBR322/pUC origin of replication
   3562..3613    -  misc_feature   bom (fragment): basis of mobility region from pBR322
   3681..3905    -  mobile_element Tn7R: mini-Tn7 element (right end of the Tn7 transposon) Tn7
   4325..4918    +  CDS            pac: PUAC_STRAD - Protein predicted: Swiss-Prot protein existence level 4. Detoxification of puromycin. From Streptomyces alboniger.
   4919..4952    +  protein_bind   loxP: Cre-mediated recombination occurs in the 8-bp core sequence (GCATACAT). Cre recombinase
