[The description below was written by a language model from this plasmid's Addgene catalogue record and pLannotate feature annotations shown in this document.]
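Description:
pYC-C is an empty-backbone donor plasmid for CRISPR-assisted homology-directed repair (HDR). It was built for tagging endogenous proteins in human cell lines, with structural studies by single-particle cryo-EM as the stated aim. It is propagated in E. coli as a high-copy plasmid through a ColE1/pUC-type origin and selected with ampicillin via the AmpR (β-lactamase) gene and its own promoter. An f1 phage origin is also present. The annotation additionally detects Tn7L and Tn7R transposon ends, a short lacZα fragment and a fragment of the pBR322 bom region. These look like carry-over from the parental backbone, and the record assigns them no function in this construct.

The payload, which spans the numbering origin of the circular map, contains a puromycin N-acetyltransferase (pac) coding sequence followed directly by a loxP site, then an mNeonGreen coding sequence followed directly by a second loxP site in the same orientation. According to the catalogue entry, this puromycin/mNeonGreen marker region is flanked by two multiple cloning sites. Users insert the left and right homology arms for their chosen locus into these sites. Once the cassette has integrated, puromycin resistance allows drug selection and green fluorescence allows screening or sorting of edited cells. The directly repeated loxP sites imply that Cre recombinase could excise the segment between them, which from the map would be mNeonGreen, although the record does not describe this step. No eukaryotic promoter, linker, self-cleaving peptide, affinity tag or polyadenylation signal is annotated, so the record does not show how the markers are expressed or what the "C" in the name means. The plasmid carries no gene insert, guide RNA or nuclease, so these would have to be supplied separately.
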