Addgene plasmid #207114: pYC-C
Purpose: (Empty Backbone) HDR donor template with Puromycin resistance and mNeonGreen marker flanked by two multiple cloning sites (MCS) for insertion of left and right homology arms (L- and R-arms) for the targeted locus
Depositing lab: Yifan Cheng. Depositing organization: University of California, San Francisco (UCSF). Publication: Efficient tagging of endogenous proteins in human cell lines for structural studies by single-particle cryo-EM. Choi W, Wu H, Yserentant K, Huang B, Cheng Y. Proc Natl Acad Sci U S A. 2023 Aug;120(31):e2302471120. doi: 10.1073/pnas.2302471120. Epub 2023 Jul 24. PubMed 37487103.
Backbone
  Vector backbone: pYC
  Vector type: CRISPR
Growth in bacteria
  Bacterial resistance: Ampicillin, 100 μg/mL
  Growth temperature: 37°C
  Growth strain: DH5alpha
  Copy number: High Copy
Gene/Insert
  Gene/Insert name: None
Terms and licenses: Academic/Nonprofit Terms; Industry Terms: Not Available to Industry
How to cite: pYC-C was a gift from Yifan Cheng (Addgene plasmid # 207114 ; http://n2t.net/addgene:207114 ; RRID:Addgene_207114)
